>Addgene plasmid #136916 | pAAV-hSyn-DFO-ChR2(H134R)-EYFP-WPRE | addgene full sequence | sequence record 273254 | Addgene NGS Result
CCTGCAGGCAGCTGCGCGCTCGCTCGCTCACTGAGGCCGCCCGGGCGTCGGGCGACCTTTGGTCGCCCGG
CCTCAGTGAGCGAGCGAGCGCGCAGAGAGGGAGTGGCCAACTCCATCACTAGGGGTTCCTGCGGCCGCAC
GCGTGTGTCTAGACTGCAGAGGGCCCTGCGTATGAGTGCAAGTGGGTTTTAGGACCAGGATGAGGCGGGG
TGGGGGTGCCTACCTGACGACCGACCCCGACCCACTGGACAAGCACCCAACCCCCATTCCCCAAATTGCG
CATCCCCTATCAGAGAGGGGGAGGGGAAACAGGATGCGGCGAGGCGCGTGCGCACTGCCAGCTTCAGCAC
CGCGGACAGTGCCTTCGCCCCCGCCTGGCGGCGCGCGCCACCGCCGCCTCAGCACTGAAGGCGCGCTGAC
GTCACTCGCCGGTCCCCCGCAAACTCCCCTTCCCGGCCACCTTGGTCGCGTCCGCGCCGCCGCCGGCCCA
GCCGGACCGCACCACGCGAGGCGCGAGATAGGGGGGCACGGGCGCGACCATCTGCGCTGCGGCGCCGGCG
ACTCAGCGCTGCCTCAGTCTGCGGTGGGCAGCGGAGGAGTCGTGTCGTGCCTGAGAGCGCAGTCGAGAAG
GTACCGGATCCTCTAGAGTCGACTCCGGAATAACTTCGTATAGGATACTTTATACGAAGTTATGCAGAAT
GGTAGCTGGATTGTAGCTGCTATTAGCAATATGAAACCTCTTAATAACTTCGTATAGCATACATTATACG
AAGTTATGGCGCGATCCTCTAGAGTCGACTCCGGAGCCACCATGGACTATGGCGGCGCTTTGTCTGCCGT
CGGACGCGAACTTTTGTTCGTTACTAATCCTGTGGTGGTGAACGGGTCCGTCCTGGTCCCTGAGGATCAA
TGTTACTGTGCCGGATGGATTGAATCTCGCGGCACGAACGGCGCTCAGACCGCGTCAAATGTCCTGCAGT
GGCTTGCAGCAGGATTCAGCATTTTGCTGCTGATGTTCTATGCCTACCAAACCTGGAAATCTACATGCGG
CTGGGAGGAGATCTATGTGTGCGCCATTGAAATGGTTAAGGTGATTCTCGAGTTCTTTTTTGAGTTTAAG
AATCCCTCTATGCTCTACCTTGCCACAGGACACCGGGTGCAGTGGCTGCGCTATGCAGAGTGGCTGCTCA
CTTGTCCTGTCATCCTTATCCGCCTGAGCAACCTCACCGGCCTGAGCAACGACTACAGCAGGAGAACCAT
GGGACTCCTTGTCTCAGACATCGGGACTATCGTGTGGGGGGCTACCAGCGCCATGGCAACCGGCTATGTT
AAAGTCATCTTCTTTTGTCTTGGATTGTGCTATGGCGCGAACACATTTTTTCACGCCGCCAAAGCATATA
TCGAGGGTTATCATACTGTGCCAAAGGGTCGGTGCCGCCAGGTCGTGACCGGCATGGCATGGCTGTTTTT
CGTGAGCTGGGGTATGTTCCCAATTCTCTTCATTTTGGGGCCCGAAGGTTTTGGCGTCCTGAGCGTCTAT
GGCTCCACCGTAGGTCACACGATTATTGATCTGATGAGTAAAAATTGTTGGGGGTTGTTGGGACACTACC
TGCGCGTCCTGATCCACGAGCACATATTGATTCACGGAGATATCCGCAAAACCACCAAACTGAACATCGG
CGGAACGGAGATCGAGGTCGAGACTCTCGTCGAAGACGAAGCCGAGGCCGGAGCCGTGCCAGCGGCCGCC
ACCATGGTGAGCAAGGGCGAGGAGCTGTTCACCGGGGTGGTGCCCATCCTGGTCGAGCTGGACGGCGACG
TAAACGGCCACAAGTTCAGCGTGTCCGGCGAGGGCGAGGGCGATGCCACCTACGGCAAGCTGACCCTGAA
GTTCATCTGCACCACCGGCAAGCTGCCCGTGCCCTGGCCCACCCTCGTGACCACCTTCGGCTACGGCCTG
CAGTGCTTCGCCCGCTACCCCGACCACATGAAGCAGCACGACTTCTTCAAGTCCGCCATGCCCGAAGGCT
ACGTCCAGGAGCGCACCATCTTCTTCAAGGACGACGGCAACTACAAGACCCGCGCCGAGGTGAAGTTCGA
GGGCGACACCCTGGTGAACCGCATCGAGCTGAAGGGCATCGACTTCAAGGAGGACGGCAACATCCTGGGG
CACAAGCTGGAGTACAACTACAACAGCCACAACGTCTATATCATGGCCGACAAGCAGAAGAACGGCATCA
AGGTGAACTTCAAGATCCGCCACAACATCGAGGACGGCAGCGTGCAGCTCGCCGACCACTACCAGCAGAA
CACCCCCATCGGCGACGGCCCCGTGCTGCTGCCCGACAACCACTACCTGAGCTACCAGTCCGCCCTGAGC
AAAGACCCCAACGAGAAGCGCGATCACATGGTCCTGCTGGAGTTCGTGACCGCCGCCGGGATCACTCTCG
GCATGGACGAGCTGTACAAGTAAGAATTCTAGCATAACTTCGTATAAAGTATCCTATACGAAGTTATTTG
CCTTAACCCAGAAATTATCACTGTTATTCTTTAGAATGGTGCAAAGAATAACTTCGTATAATGTATGCTA
TACGAAGTTATGAATTCGATATCAAGCTTATCGATAATCAACCTCTGGATTACAAAATTTGTGAAAGATT
GACTGGTATTCTTAACTATGTTGCTCCTTTTACGCTATGTGGATACGCTGCTTTAATGCCTTTGTATCAT
GCTATTGCTTCCCGTATGGCTTTCATTTTCTCCTCCTTGTATAAATCCTGGTTGCTGTCTCTTTATGAGG
AGTTGTGGCCCGTTGTCAGGCAACGTGGCGTGGTGTGCACTGTGTTTGCTGACGCAACCCCCACTGGTTG
GGGCATTGCCACCACCTGTCAGCTCCTTTCCGGGACTTTCGCTTTCCCCCTCCCTATTGCCACGGCGGAA
CTCATCGCCGCCTGCCTTGCCCGCTGCTGGACAGGGGCTCGGCTGTTGGGCACTGACAATTCCGTGGTGT
TGTCGGGGAAATCATCGTCCTTTCCTTGGCTGCTCGCCTATGTTGCCACCTGGATTCTGCGCGGGACGTC
CTTCTGCTACGTCCCTTCGGCCCTCAATCCAGCGGACCTTCCTTCCCGCGGCCTGCTGCCGGCTCTGCGG
CCTCTTCCGCGTCTTCGCCTTCGCCCTCAGACGAGTCGGATCTCCCTTTGGGCCGCCTCCCCGCATCGAT
ACCGAGCGCTGCTCGAGAGATCTACGGGTGGCATCCCTGTGACCCCTCCCCAGTGCCTCTCCTGGCCCTG
GAAGTTGCCACTCCAGTGCCCACCAGCCTTGTCCTAATAAAATTAAGTTGCATCATTTTGTCTGACTAGG
TGTCCTTCTATAATATTATGGGGTGGAGGGGGGTGGTATGGAGCAAGGGGCAAGTTGGGAAGACAACCTG
TAGGGCCTGCGGGGTCTATTGGGAACCAAGCTGGAGTGCAGTGGCACAATCTTGGCTCACTGCAATCTCC
GCCTCCTGGGTTCAAGCGATTCTCCTGCCTCAGCCTCCCGAGTTGTTGGGATTCCAGGCATGCATGACCA
GGCTCAGCTAATTTTTGTTTTTTTGGTAGAGACGGGGTTTCACCATATTGGCCAGGCTGGTCTCCAACTC
CTAATCTCAGGTGATCTACCCACCTTGGCCTCCCAAATTGCTGGGATTACAGGCGTGAACCACTGCTCCC
TTCCCTGTCCTTCTGATTTTGTAGGTAACCACGTGCGGACCGAGCGGCCGCAGGAACCCCTAGTGATGGA
GTTGGCCACTCCCTCTCTGCGCGCTCGCTCGCTCACTGAGGCCGGGCGACCAAAGGTCGCCCGACGCCCG
GGCTTTGCCCGGGCGGCCTCAGTGAGCGAGCGAGCGCGCAGCTGCCTGCAGGGGCGCCTGATGCGGTATT
TTCTCCTTACGCATCTGTGCGGTATTTCACACCGCATA
[95 nt withheld, positions 3959-4053]
T
[46 nt withheld, positions 4055-4100]
C
[141 nt withheld, positions 4102-4242]
CCTTTGACGTTGGAGTCCACGTTCTTT
[37 nt withheld, positions 4270-4306]
ACTCTATCTCGGGCTATTCTTTTGATTTATAAGGGATTTTGCCGATTTCGGTCTATTGGTTAAAAAATGA
GCTGATTTAACAAAAATTTAACGCGAATTTTAACAAAATATTAACGTTTACAATTTTATGGTGCACTCTC
AGTACAATCTGCTCTGATGCCGCATAGTTAAGCCAGCCCCGACACCCGCCAACACCCGCTGACGCGCCCT
GACGGGCTTGTCTGCTCCCGGCATCCGCTTACAGACAAGCTGTGACCGTCTCCGGGAGCTGCATGTGTCA
GAGGTTTTCACCGTCATCACCGAAACGCGCGAGACGAAAGGGCCTCGTGATACGCCTATTTTTATAGGTT
AATGTCATGATAATAATGGTTTCTTAGACGTCAGGTGGCACTTTTCGGGGAAATGTGCGCGGAACCCCTA
TTTGTTTATTTTTCTAAATACATTCAAATATGTATCCGCTCATGAGACAATAACCCTGATAAATGCTTCA
ATAATATTGAAAAAGGAAGAGTATGAGTATTCAACATTTCCGTGTCGCCCTTATTCCCTTTTTTGCGGCA
TTTTGCCTTCCTGTTTTTGCTCACCCAGAAACGCTGGTGAAAGTAAAAGATGCTGAAGATCAGTTGGGTG
CACGAGTGGGTTACATCGAACTGGATCTCAACAGCGGTAAGATCCTTGAGAGTTTTCGCCCCGAAGAACG
TTTTCCAATGATGAGCACTTTTAAAGTTCTGCTATGTGGCGCGGTATTATCCCGTATTGACGCCGGGCAA
GAGCAACTCGGTCGCCGCATACACTATTCTCAGAATGACTTGGTTGAGTACTCACCAGTCACAGAAAAGC
ATCTTACGGATGGCATGACAGTAAGAGAATTATGCAGTGCTGCCATAACCATGAGTGATAACACTGCGGC
CAACTTACTTCTGACAACGATCGGAGGACCGAAGGAGCTAACCGCTTTTTTGCACAACATGGGGGATCAT
GTAACTCGCCTTGATCGTTGGGAACCGGAGCTGAATGAAGCCATACCAAACGACGAGCGTGACACCACGA
TGCCTGTAGCAATGGCAACAACGTTGCGCAAACTATTAACTGGCGAACTACTTACTCTAGCTTCCCGGCA
ACAATTAATAGACTGGATGGAGGCGGATAAAGTTGCAGGACCACTTCTGCGCTCGGCCCTTCCGGCTGGC
TGGTTTATTGCTGATAAATCTGGAGCCGGTGAGCGTGGGTCTCGCGGTATCATTGCAGCACTGGGGCCAG
ATGGTAAGCCCTCCCGTATCGTAGTTATCTACACGACGGGGAGTCAGGCAACTATGGATGAACGAAATAG
ACAGATCGCTGAGATAGGTGCCTCACTGATTAAGCATTGGTAACTGTCAGACCAAGTTTACTCATATATA
CTTTAGATTGATTTAAAACTTCATTTTTAATTTAAAAGGATCTAGGTGAAGATCCTTTTTGATAATCTCA
TGACCAAAATCCCTTAACGTGAGTTTTCGTTCCACTGAGCGTCAGACCCCGTAGAAAAGATCAAAGGATC
TTCTTGAGATCCTTTTTTTCTGCGCGTAATCTGCTGCTTGCAAACAAAAAAACCACCGCTACCAGCGGTG
GTTTGTTTGCCGGATCAAGAGCTACCAACTCTTTTTCCGAAGGTAACTGGCTTCAGCAGAGCGCAGATAC
CAAATACTGTTCTTCTAGTGTAGCCGTAGTTAGGCCACCACTTCAAGAACTCTGTAGCACCGCCTACATA
CCTCGCTCTGCTAATCCTGTTACCAGTGGCTGCTGCCAGTGGCGATAAGTCGTGTCTTACCGGGTTGGAC
TCAAGACGATAGTTACCGGATAAGGCGCAGCGGTCGGGCTGAACGGGGGGTTCGTGCACACAGCCCAGCT
TGGAGCGAACGACCTACACCGAACTGAGATACCTACAGCGTGAGCTATGAGAAAGCGCCACGCTTCCCGA
AGGGAGAAAGGCGGACAGGTATCCGGTAAGCGGCAGGGTCGGAACAGGAGAGCGCACGAGGGAGCTTCCA
GGGGGAAACGCCTGGTATCTTTATAGTCCTGTCGGGTTTCGCCACCTCTGACTTGAGCGTCGATTTTTGT
GATGCTCGTCAGGGGGGCGGAGCCTATGGAAAAACGCCAGCAACGCGGCCTTTTTACGGTTCCTGGCCTT
TTGCTGGCCTTTTGCTCACATGT
Features (pLannotate 1.2.2; 24 found; start..end, strand, type, name):
     12..39      +  repeat_region  AAV2 ITR (fragment): inverted terminal repeat of adeno-associated virus serotype 2 inverted
     68..95      +  repeat_region  AAV2 ITR (fragment): inverted terminal repeat of adeno-associated virus serotype 2 inverted
    175..622     +  promoter       hSyn promoter: human synapsin I promoter; confers neuron-specific expression (Kügler et al., 2003)
    636..653     +  misc_feature   MCS (fragment): pUC18/19 multiple cloning site
    660..693     +  protein_bind   lox2272: Cre-mediated recombination occurs in the 8-bp core sequence (GGATACTT). lox2272 sites are compatible with each other, but incompatible with loxP or loxN sites (Lee and Saito, 1988). Cre recombinase
    694..743     -  intron         β-globin intron (fragment): internally truncated intron from human β-globin
    744..777     +  protein_bind   loxP: Cre-mediated recombination occurs in the 8-bp core sequence (GCATACAT). Cre recombinase
    783..799     +  misc_feature   MCS (fragment): pUC18/19 multiple cloning site
    812..1738    +  CDS            ChR2(H134R): H134R mutant of an N-terminal fragment of channelrhodopsin-2 from the alga Chlamydomonas reinhardtii (Nagel et al., 2005) blue light-activated cation channel
   1754..2473    +  CDS            EYFP: enhanced YFP mammalian codon-optimized
   2484..2517    -  protein_bind   lox2272: Cre-mediated recombination occurs in the 8-bp core sequence (GGATACTT). lox2272 sites are compatible with each other, but incompatible with loxP or loxN sites (Lee and Saito, 1988). Cre recombinase
   2518..2567    -  intron         β-globin intron (fragment): internally truncated intron from human β-globin
   2568..2601    -  protein_bind   loxP: Cre-mediated recombination occurs in the 8-bp core sequence (GCATACAT). Cre recombinase
   2602..2626    +  misc_feature   MCS (fragment): pBluescript multiple cloning site
   2626..3214    +  misc_feature   WPRE: woodchuck hepatitis virus posttranscriptional regulatory element
   3246..3722    +  polyA_signal   hGH poly(A) signal: human growth hormone polyadenylation signal
   3762..3902    +  repeat_region  AAV2 ITR: inverted terminal repeat of adeno-associated virus serotype 2 inverted
   3907..3958    -  misc_feature   bom (fragment): basis of mobility region from pBR322
   3977..4432    +  rep_origin     f1 ori (sequence partly withheld): f1 bacteriophage origin of replication; arrow indicates direction of (+) strand synthesis
   4433..4482    -  misc_feature   bom (fragment): basis of mobility region from pBR322
   4584..4619    -  CDS            rop (fragment): Rop protein, which maintains plasmids at low copy number; rop
   4714..4818    +  promoter       AmpR promoter: bla
   4819..5679    +  CDS            AmpR: β-lactamase; bla; confers resistance to ampicillin, carbenicillin, and related antibiotics
   5850..6438    +  rep_origin     ori: high-copy-number ColE1/pMB1/pBR322/pUC origin of replication
