[The description below was written by a language model from this plasmid's Addgene catalogue record and pLannotate feature annotations shown in this document.]
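Description:
pAAV-hSyn-DFO-ChR2(H134R)-EYFP-WPRE is an adeno-associated virus transfer plasmid built on a pAAV backbone, used to package recombinant AAV that delivers a "Cre-off" optogenetic actuator to neurons. It is propagated in bacteria through a high-copy ColE1/pUC-type origin and selected with ampicillin via the β-lactamase gene. An f1 phage origin is also present. The expression cassette is flanked by AAV2 inverted terminal repeats, which provide the signals for replication and encapsidation. The annotation detects the upstream ITR only as short fragments, whereas the downstream one is called in full. The sequenced record is 6,499 nt, close to the catalogued size of about 6.5 kb.

Within the ITRs, the human synapsin I promoter restricts expression to neurons. It drives a fusion of channelrhodopsin-2 carrying the H134R mutation, a blue-light-gated cation channel from Chlamydomonas reinhardtii, to EYFP for visualisation. A WPRE and the human growth hormone polyadenylation signal follow, enhancing transcript stability and processing. The coding sequence sits in the forward, sense orientation relative to the promoter. It is bracketed by a lox2272/loxP pair upstream and an oppositely oriented lox2272/loxP pair downstream. This is the double-floxed open (DFO) arrangement, the mirror image of a DIO/FLEx cassette. Without Cre, the opsin fusion is expressed. In Cre-expressing cells, recombination between the incompatible lox pairs inverts the cassette and locks it in the antisense orientation, silencing it.

The construct therefore labels and photosensitises Cre-negative neurons in Cre driver animals. This allows light-evoked activation of those cells or their axonal projections while excluding the Cre-defined population, as in circuit-mapping studies of mouse thalamocortical input.
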