Addgene plasmid #136916: pAAV-hSyn-DFO-ChR2(H134R)-EYFP-WPRE
Purpose: Expresses ChR2(H134R)-EYFP in Cre-negative cells
Depositing lab: Ofer Yizhar. Depositing organization: Weizmann Institute of Science. Publication: Pathway-, layer- and cell-type-specific thalamic input to mouse barrel cortex. Sermet BS, Truschow P, Feyerabend M, Mayrhofer JM, Oram TB, Yizhar O, Staiger JF, Petersen CC. Elife. 2019 Dec 20;8. pii: 52665. doi: 10.7554/eLife.52665. PubMed 31860443.
Backbone
  Vector backbone: pAAV
  Backbone size w/o insert (bp): 4843
  Total vector size (bp): 6510
  Vector type: AAV
Growth in bacteria
  Bacterial resistance: Ampicillin, 100 μg/mL
  Growth temperature: 30°C
  Growth strain: NEB Stable
  Copy number: Unknown
Gene/Insert
  Gene/Insert name: ChR2(H134R)-EYFP (alt name: ChR2)
  Species: Synthetic
  Insert size (bp): 1667
  Mutation: H134R in ChR2
  GenBank ID: AF461397.1
  Promoter: Human Synapsin1
  Cloning method: Restriction Enzyme; 5′ cloning site SalI (unknown if destroyed); 3′ cloning site EcoRI (unknown if destroyed)
  Sequencing primers: 5′ accgccgcctcagcactgaa; 3′ agccatacgggaagcaatagca
Terms and licenses: Academic/Nonprofit Terms; Industry Terms: Not Available to Industry
How to cite: pAAV-hSyn-DFO-ChR2(H134R)-EYFP-WPRE was a gift from Ofer Yizhar (Addgene plasmid # 136916 ; http://n2t.net/addgene:136916 ; RRID:Addgene_136916)
